>Addgene plasmid #205057 | mt SSB | addgene full sequence | sequence record 405671 | Addgene NGS Result
AAAAAAACCACCGCTACCAGCGGTGGTTTGTTTGCCGGATCAAGAGCTACCAACTCTTTTTCCGAAGGTA
ACTGGCTTCAGCAGAGCGCAGATACCAAATACTGTCCTTCTAGTGTAGCCGTAGTTAGGCCACCACTTCA
AGAACTCTGTAGCACCGCCTACATACCTCGCTCTGCTAATCCTGTTACCAGTGGCTGCTGCCAGTGGCGA
TAAGTCGTGTCTTACCGGGTTGGACTCAAGACGATAGTTACCGGATAAGGCGCAGCGGTCGGGCTGAACG
GGGGGTTCGTGCACACAGCCCAGCTTGGAGCGAACGACCTACACCGAACTGAGATACCTACAGCGTGAGC
TATGAGAAAGCGCCACGCTTCCCGAAGGGAGAAAGGCGGACAGGTATCCGGTAAGCGGCAGGGTCGGAAC
AGGAGAGCGCACGAGGGAGCTTCCAGGGGGAAACGCCTGGTATCTTTATAGTCCTGTCGGGTTTCGCCAC
CTCTGACTTGAGCGTCGATTTTTGTGATGCTCGTCAGGGGGGCGGAGCCTATGGAAAAACGCCAGCAACG
CGGCCTTTTTACGGTTCCTGGCCTTTTGCTGGCCTTTTGCTCACATGTTCTTTCCTGCGTTATCCCCTGA
TTCTGTGGATAACCGTATTACCGCCTTTGAGTGAGCTGATACCGCTCGCCGCAGCCGAACGACCGAGCGC
AGCGAGTCAGTGAGCGAGGAAGCGGAAGAGCGCCTGATGCGGTATTTTCTCCTTACGCATCTGTGCGGTA
TTTCACACCGCAATGGTGCACTCTCAGTACAATCTGCTCTGATGCCGCATAGTTAAGCCAGTATACACTC
CGCTATCGCTACGTGACTGGGTCATGGCTGCGCCCCGACACCCGCCAACACCCGCTGACGCGCCCTGACG
GGCTTGTCTGCTCCCGGCATCCGCTTACAGACAAGCTGTGACCGTCTCCGGGAGCTGCATGTGTCAGAGG
TTTTCACCGTCATCACCGAAACGCGCGAGGCAGCTGCGGTAAAGCTCATCAGCGTGGTCGTGAAGCGATT
CACAGATGTCTGCCTGTTCATCCGCGTCCAGCTCGTTGAGTTTCTCCAGAAGCGTTAATGTCTGGCTTCT
GATAAAGCGGGCCATGTTAAGGGCGGTTTTTTCCTGTTTGGTCACTGATGCCTCCGTGTAAGGGGGATTT
CTGTTCATGGGGGTAATGATACCGATGAAACGAGAGAGGATGCTCACGATACGGGTTACTGATGATGAAC
ATGCCCGGTTACTGGAACGTTGTGAGGGTAAACAACTGGCGGTATGGATGCGGCGGGACCAGAGAAAAAT
CACTCAGGGTCAATGCCAGCGCTTCGTTAATACAGATGTAGGTGTTCCACAGGGTAGCCAGCAGCATCCT
GCGATGCAGATCCGGAACATAATGGTGCAGGGCGCTGACTTCCGCGTTTCCAGACTTTACGAAACACGGA
AACCGAAGACCATTCATGTTGTTGCTCAGGTCGCAGACGTTTTGCAGCAGCAGTCGCTTCACGTTCGCTC
GCGTATCGGTGATTCATTCTGCTAACCAGTAAGGCAACCCCGCCAGCCTAGCCGGGTCCTCAACGACAGG
AGCACGATCATGCGCACCCGTGGCCAGGACCCAACGCTGCCCGAGATGCGCCGCGTGCGGCTGCTGGAGA
TGGCGGACGCGATGGATATGTTCTGCCAAGGGTTGGTTTGCGCATTCACAGTTCTCCGCAAGAATTGATT
GGCTCCAATTCTTGGAGTGGTGAATCCGTTAGCGAGGTGCCGCCGGCTTCCATTCAGGTCGAGGTGGCCC
GGCTCCATGCACCGCGACGCAACGCGGGGAGGCAGACAAGGTATAGGGCGGCGCCTACAATCCATGCCAA
CCCGTTCCATGTGCTCGCCGAGGCGGCATAAATCGCCGTGACGATCAGCGGTCCAATGATCGAAGTTAGG
CTGGTAAGAGCCGCGAGCGATCCTTGAAGCTGTCCCTGATGGTCGTCATCTACCTGCCTGGACAGCATGG
CCTGCAACGCGGGCATCCCGATGCCGCCGGAAGCGAGAAGAATCATAATGGGGAAGGCCATCCAGCCTCG
CGTCGCGAACGCCAGCAAGACGTAGCCCAGCGCGTCGGCCGCCATGCCGGCGATAATGGCCTGCTTCTCG
CCGAAACGTTTGGTGGCGGGACCAGTGACGAAGGCTTGAGCGAGGGCGTGCAAGATTCCGAATACCGCAA
GCGACAGGCCGATCATCGTCGCGCTCCAGCGAAAGCGGTCCTCGCCGAAAATGACCCAGAGCGCTGCCGG
CACCTGTCCTACGAGTTGCATGATAAAGAAGACAGTCATAAGTGCGGCGACGATAGTCATGCCCCGCGCC
CACCGGAAGGAGCTGACTGGGTTGAAGGCTCTCAAGGGCATCGGTCGAGATCCCGGTGCCTAATGAGTGA
GCTAACTTACATTAATTGCGTTGCGCTCACTGCCCGCTTTCCAGTCGGGAAACCTGTCGTGCCAGCTGCA
TTAATGAATCGGCCAACGCGCGGGGAGAGGCGGTTTGCGTATTGGGCGCCAGGGTGGTTTTTCTTTTCAC
CAGTGAGACGGGCAACAGCTGATTGCCCTTCACCGCCTGGCCCTGAGAGAGTTGCAGCAAGCGGTCCACG
CTGGTTTGCCCCAGCAGGCGAAAATCCTGTTTGATGGTGGTTAACGGCGGGATATAACATGAGCTGTCTT
CGGTATCGTCGTATCCCACTACCGAGATATCCGCACCAACGCGCAGCCCGGACTCGGTAATGGCGCGCAT
TGCGCCCAGCGCCATCTGATCGTTGGCAACCAGCATCGCAGTGGGAACGATGCCCTCATTCAGCATTTGC
ATGGTTTGTTGAAAACCGGACATGGCACTCCAGTCGCCTTCCCGTTCCGCTATCGGCTGAATTTGATTGC
GAGTGAGATATTTATGCCAGCCAGCCAGACGCAGACGCGCCGAGACAGAACTTAATGGGCCCGCTAACAG
CGCGATTTGCTGGTGACCCAATGCGACCAGATGCTCCACGCCCAGTCGCGTACCGTCTTCATGGGAGAAA
ATAATACTGTTGATGGGTGTCTGGTCAGAGACATCAAGAAATAACGCCGGAACATTAGTGCAGGCAGCTT
CCACAGCAATGGCATCCTGGTCATCCAGCGGATAGTTAATGATCAGCCCACTGACGCGTTGCGCGAGAAG
ATTGTGCACCGCCGCTTTACAGGCTTCGACGCCGCTTCGTTCTACCATCGACACCACCACGCTGGCACCC
AGTTGATCGGCGCGAGATTTAATCGCCGCGACAATTTGCGACGGCGCGTGCAGGGCCAGACTGGAGGTGG
CAACGCCAATCAGCAACGACTGTTTGCCCGCCAGTTGTTGTGCCACGCGGTTGGGAATGTAATTCAGCTC
CGCCATCGCCGCTTCCACTTTTTCCCGCGTTTTCGCAGAAACGTGGCTGGCCTGGTTCACCACGCGGGAA
ACGGTCTGATAAGAGACACCGGCATACTCTGCGACATCGTATAACGTTACTGGTTTCACATTCACCACCC
TGAATTGACTCTCTTCCGGGCGCTATCATGCCATACCGCGAAAGGTTTTGCGCCATTCGATGGTGTCCGG
GATCTCGACGCTCTCCCTTATGCGACTCCTGCATTAGGAAGCAGCCCAGTAGTAGGTTGAGGCCGTTGAG
CACCGCCGCCGCAAGGAATGGTGCATGCAAGGAGATGGCGCCCAACAGTCCCCCGGCCACGGGGCCTGCC
ACCATACCCACGCCGAAACAAGCGCTCATGAGCCCGAAGTGGCGAGCCCGATCTTCCCCATCGGTGATGT
CGGCGATATAGGCGCCAGCAACCGCACCTGTGGCGCCGGTGATGCCGGCCACGATGCGTCCGGCGTAGAG
GATCGAGATCTCGATCCCGCGAAATTAATACGACTCACTATAGGGGAATTGTGAGCGGATAACAATTCCC
CTCTAGAAATAATTTTGTTTAACTTTAAGAAGGAGATATACATATGGAATCCGAAACAACTACTAGTTTG
GTTCTTGAAAGATCCCTGAATCGTGTGCACTTACTTGGGCGAGTGGGTCAGGACCCTGTCTTGAGACAGG
TGGAAGGAAAAAATCCAGTCACAATATTTTCTCTAGCAACTAATGAGATGTGGCGATCAGGGGATAGTGA
AGTTTACCAACTGGGTGATGTCAGTCAAAAGACAACATGGCACAGAATATCAGTATTCCGGCCAGGCCTC
AGAGACGTGGCATATCAATATGTGAAAAAGGGGTCTCGAATTTATTTGGAAGGGAAAATAGACTATGGTG
AATACATGGATAAAAATAATGTGAGGCGACAAGCAACAACAATCATAGCTGATAATATTATATTTCTGAG
TGACCAGACGAAAGAGAAGGAGTAGAAAGGATGATTCTTCTTTGGCCATCGGATCCGGCTGCTAACAAAG
CCCGAAAGGAAGCTGAGTTGGCTGCTGCCACCGCTGAGCAATAACTAGCATAACCCCTTGGGGCCTCTAA
ACGGGTCTTGAGGGGTTTTTTGCTGAAAGGAGGAACTATATCCGGATATCCCGCAAGAGGCCCGGCAGTA
CCGGCATAACCAAGCCTATGCCTACAGCATCCAGGGTGACGGTGCCGAGGATGACGATGAGCGCATTGTT
AGATTTCATACACGGTGCCTGACTGCGTTAGCAATTTAACTGTGATAAACTACCGCATTAAAGCTTATCG
ATGATAAGCTGTCAAACATGAGAATTCTTGAAGACGAAAGGGCCTCGTGATACGCCTATTTTTATAGGTT
AATGTCATGATAATAATGGTTTCTTAGACGTCAGGTGGCACTTTTCGGGGAAATGTGCGCGGAACCCCTA
TTTGTTTATTTTTCTAAATACATTCAAATATGTATCCGCTCATGAGACAATAACCCTGATAAATGCTTCA
ATAATATTGAAAAAGGAAGAGTATGAGTATTCAACATTTCCGTGTCGCCCTTATTCCCTTTTTTGCGGCA
TTTTGCCTTCCTGTTTTTGCTCACCCAGAAACGCTGGTGAAAGTAAAAGATGCTGAAGATCAGTTGGGTG
CACGAGTGGGTTACATCGAACTGGATCTCAACAGCGGTAAGATCCTTGAGAGTTTTCGCCCCGAAGAACG
TTTTCCAATGATGAGCACTTTTAAAGTTCTGCTATGTGGCGCGGTATTATCCCGTGTTGACGCCGGGCAA
GAGCAACTCGGTCGCCGCATACACTATTCTCAGAATGACTTGGTTGAGTACTCACCAGTCACAGAAAAGC
ATCTTACGGATGGCATGACAGTAAGAGAATTATGCAGTGCTGCCATAACCATGAGTGATAACACTGCGGC
CAACTTACTTCTGACAACGATCGGAGGACCGAAGGAGCTAACCGCTTTTTTGCACAACATGGGGGATCAT
GTAACTCGCCTTGATCGTTGGGAACCGGAGCTGAATGAAGCCATACCAAACGACGAGCGTGACACCACGA
TGCCTGCAGCAATGGCAACAACGTTGCGCAAACTATTAACTGGCGAACTACTTACTCTAGCTTCCCGGCA
ACAATTAATAGACTGGATGGAGGCGGATAAAGTTGCAGGACCACTTCTGCGCTCGGCCCTTCCGGCTGGC
TGGTTTATTGCTGATAAATCTGGAGCCGGTGAGCGTGGGTCTCGCGGTATCATTGCAGCACTGGGGCCAG
ATGGTAAGCCCTCCCGTATCGTAGTTATCTACACGACGGGGAGTCAGGCAACTATGGATGAACGAAATAG
ACAGATCGCTGAGATAGGTGCCTCACTGATTAAGCATTGGTAACTGTCAGACCAAGTTTACTCATATATA
CTTTAGATTGATTTAAAACTTCATTTTTAATTTAAAAGGATCTAGGTGAAGATCCTTTTTGATAATCTCA
TGACCAAAATCCCTTAACGTGAGTTTTCGTTCCACTGAGCGTCAGACCCCGTAGAAAAGATCAAAGGATC
TTCTTGAGATCCTTTTTTTCTGCGCGTAATCTGCTGCTTGCAAAC
Features (pLannotate 1.2.2; 19 found; start..end, strand, type, name):
    733..872     -  misc_feature   bom: basis of mobility region from pBR322
    974..1165    -  CDS            rop: Rop protein, which maintains plasmids at low copy number; rop
   1182..1562    +  CDS            YPB1_ECOLX: Protein predicted: Swiss-Prot protein existence level 4. From Escherichia coli.
   1804..2428    -  CDS            TcR (fragment): tetracycline efflux protein; tet; confers resistance to tetracycline
   2443..2464    -  protein_bind   CAP binding site: CAP binding activates transcription in the presence of cAMP. E. coli catabolite activator protein
   2477..3559    -  CDS            lacI: lac repressor; lacI; The lac repressor binds to the lac operator to inhibit transcription in E. coli. This inhibition can be relieved by adding lactose or isopropyl-β-D-thiogalactopyranoside (IPTG).
   3560..3637    -  promoter       lacI promoter: lacI
   3645..3924    -  CDS            TcR (fragment): tetracycline efflux protein; tet; confers resistance to tetracycline
   3946..3964    +  promoter       T7 promoter: promoter for bacteriophage T7 RNA polymerase
   3965..3989    +  protein_bind   lac operator: The lac repressor binds to the lac operator to inhibit transcription in E. coli. This inhibition can be relieved by adding lactose or isopropyl-β-D-thiogalactopyranoside (IPTG). lac repressor encoded by lacI
   4004..4026    +  RBS            RBS: efficient ribosome binding site from bacteriophage T7 gene 10 (Olins and Rangwala, 1989)
   4037..4432    +  CDS            SSBP1 (fragment): SSBP_HUMAN - Also known as SSBP. Experimental evidence at protein level: Swiss-Prot protein existence level 1. Binds preferentially and cooperatively to pyrimidine rich single-stranded DNA (ss-DNA) (PubMed:21953457, PubMed:23290262). In vitro, required to maintain the copy number of mitochondrial DNA (mtDNA) and plays crucial roles during mtDNA replication that stimulate activity of the replisome components POLG and TWNK at the replication fork (PubMed:21953457, PubMed:12975372, PubMed:26446790, PubMed:15167897). Promotes the activity of the gamma complex polymerase POLG, largely by organizing
   4468..4517    +  CDS            SET1 (fragment): solubility-enhancement tag derived from T7 phage gene 10B
   4525..4572    +  terminator     T7 terminator: transcription terminator for bacteriophage T7 RNA polymerase
   4595..4699    -  CDS            TcR (fragment): tetracycline efflux protein; tet; confers resistance to tetracycline
   4747..4775    -  promoter       tet promoter: E. coli promoter for tetracycline efflux protein gene
   4888..4992    +  promoter       AmpR promoter: bla
   4993..5853    +  CDS            AmpR: β-lactamase; bla; confers resistance to ampicillin, carbenicillin, and related antibiotics
   6024..547     +  rep_origin     ori (across the origin): high-copy-number ColE1/pMB1/pBR322/pUC origin of replication
