[The description below was written by a language model from this plasmid's Addgene catalogue record and pLannotate feature annotations shown in this document.]
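Description:
mt SSB is a 6,065 nt bacterial expression plasmid for producing the human mitochondrial single-stranded DNA-binding protein in E. coli. The catalogue lists the backbone simply as pBR322, and the feature table fits a pBR322-derived, pET-style T7 expression vector. It contains the pMB1/ColE1-type origin together with the rop gene and the bom mobility region, which agrees with the low copy number stated in the record. It also carries a β-lactamase gene with its own promoter for ampicillin selection. The tetracycline resistance gene survives only as several disrupted fragments flanking the inserted expression and lacI cassettes, so it should not be functional.

The expression unit consists of a T7 promoter followed directly by a lac operator, the phage T7 gene 10 ribosome binding site, the coding sequence and a T7 terminator. A lacI gene with its own promoter on the plasmid supplies repressor. Transcription therefore depends on a host that provides T7 RNA polymerase and is relieved by IPTG. The record describes the insert as wild-type human "SSB1". The feature table annotates it as a fragment of SSBP1, the mitochondrial ssDNA-binding protein that supports mtDNA replication by stimulating polymerase gamma and the Twinkle helicase. The catalogue's Entrez link to SSB (the La autoantigen) does not match this annotation or the plasmid name and appears to be a mis-assignment. Because the match covers only part of SSBP1, the full precursor is not encoded, though the record does not say which region is missing. A short downstream match to a T7 gene 10-derived sequence probably reflects vector sequence rather than a tag, and no affinity tag is annotated. The plasmid's stated purpose is protein expression, consistent with supplying recombinant protein for in vitro studies of mitochondrial DNA replication.
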