Addgene plasmid #205057: mt SSB
Purpose: SSB1 protein expression
Depositing lab: Smita Patel. Depositing organization: Rutgers, The State University of New Jersey. Publication: The N-terminal domain of human mitochondrial helicase Twinkle has DNA-binding activity crucial for supporting processive DNA synthesis by polymerase gamma. Johnson LC, Singh A, Patel SS. J Biol Chem. 2023 Jan;299(1):102797. doi: 10.1016/j.jbc.2022.102797. Epub 2022 Dec 14. PubMed 36528058.
Backbone
  Vector backbone: pBR322
  Vector type: Bacterial Expression
Growth in bacteria
  Bacterial resistance: Ampicillin, 100 μg/mL
  Growth temperature: 37°C
  Growth strain: DH5alpha
  Copy number: Low Copy
Gene/Insert
  Gene/Insert name: SSB1
  Species: H. sapiens (human)
  Mutation: WT
  Entrez Gene: SSB (a.k.a. LARP3, La, La/SSB)
  Cloning method: Unknown
Terms and licenses: Academic/Nonprofit Terms; Industry Terms: Not Available to Industry
How to cite: mt SSB was a gift from Smita Patel (Addgene plasmid # 205057 ; http://n2t.net/addgene:205057 ; RRID:Addgene_205057)
